>Addgene plasmid #193212 | Lenti-sgErich3#2/Cre | addgene full sequence | sequence record 379491 | Addgene NGS Result
GACATTGATTATTGACTAGTTATTAATAGTAATCAATTACGGGGTCATTAGTTCATAGCCCATATATGGA
GTTCCGCGTTACATAACTTACGGTAAATGGCCCGCCTGGCTGACCGCCCAACGACCCCCGCCCATTGACG
TCAATAATGACGTATGTTCCCATAGTAACGCCAATAGGGACTTTCCATTGACGTCAATGGGTGGAGTATT
TACGGTAAACTGCCCACTTGGCAGTACATCAAGTGTATCATATGCCAAGTACGCCCCCTATTGACGTCAA
TGACGGTAAATGGCCCGCCTGGCATTATGCCCAGTACATGACCTTATGGGACTTTCCTACTTGGCAGTAC
ATCTACGTATTAGTCATCGCTATTACCATGGTGATGCGGTTTTGGCAGTACATCAATGGGCGTGGATAGC
GGTTTGACTCACGGGGATTTCCAAGTCTCCACCCCATTGACGTCAATGGGAGTTTGTTTTGGCACCAAAA
TCAACGGGACTTTCCAAAATGTCGTAACAACTCCGCCCCATTGACGCAAATGGGCGGTAGGCGTGTACGG
TGGGAGGTCTATATAAGCAGCGCGTTTTGCCTGTACTGGGTCTCTCTGGTTAGACCAGATCTGAGCCTGG
GAGCTCTCTGGCTAACTAGGGAACCCACTGCTTAAGCCTCAATAAAGCTTGCCTTGAGTGCTTCAAGTAG
TGTGTGCCCGTCTGTTGTGTGACTCTGGTAACTAGAGATCCCTCAGACCCTTTTAGTCAGTGTGGAAAAT
CTCTAGCAGTGGCGCCCGAACAGGGACTTGAAAGCGAAAGGGAAACCAGAGGAGCTCTCTCGACGCAGGA
CTCGGCTTGCTGAAGCGCGCACGGCAAGAGGCGAGGGGCGGCGACTGGTGAGTACGCCAAAAATTTTGAC
TAGCGGAGGCTAGAAGGAGAGAGATGGGTGCGAGAGCGTCAGTATTAAGCGGGGGAGAATTAGATCGCGA
TGGGAAAAAATTCGGTTAAGGCCAGGGGGAAAGAAAAAATATAAATTAAAACATATAGTATGGGCAAGCA
GGGAGCTAGAACGATTCGCAGTTAATCCTGGCCTGTTAGAAACATCAGAAGGCTGTAGACAAATACTGGG
ACAGCTACAACCATCCCTTCAGACAGGATCAGAAGAACTTAGATCATTATATAATACAGTAGCAACCCTC
TATTGTGTGCATCAAAGGATAGAGATAAAAGACACCAAGGAAGCTTTAGACAAGATAGAGGAAGAGCAAA
ACAAAAGTAAGACCACCGCACAGCAAGCGGCCGGCCGCTGATCTTCAGACCTGGAGGAGGAGATATGAGG
GACAATTGGAGAAGTGAATTATATAAATATAAAGTAGTAAAAATTGAACCATTAGGAGTAGCACCCACCA
AGGCAAAGAGAAGAGTGGTGCAGAGAGAAAAAAGAGCAGTGGGAATAGGAGCTTTGTTCCTTGGGTTCTT
GGGAGCAGCAGGAAGCACTATGGGCGCAGCGTCAATGACGCTGACGGTACAGGCCAGACAATTATTGTCT
GGTATAGTGCAGCAGCAGAACAATTTGCTGAGGGCTATTGAGGCGCAACAGCATCTGTTGCAACTCACAG
TCTGGGGCATCAAGCAGCTCCAGGCAAGAATCCTGGCTGTGGAAAGATACCTAAAGGATCAACAGCTCCT
GGGGATTTGGGGTTGCTCTGGAAAACTCATTTGCACCACTGCTGTGCCTTGGAATGCTAGTTGGAGTAAT
AAATCTCTGGAACAGATTTGGAATCACACGACCTGGATGGAGTGGGACAGAGAAATTAACAATTACACAA
GCTTAATACACTCCTTAATTGAAGAATCGCAAAACCAGCAAGAAAAGAATGAACAAGAATTATTGGAATT
AGATAAATGGGCAAGTTTGTGGAATTGGTTTAACATAACAAATTGGCTGTGGTATATAAAATTATTCATA
ATGATAGTAGGAGGCTTGGTAGGTTTAAGAATAGTTTTTGCTGTACTTTCTATAGTGAATAGAGTTAGGC
AGGGATATTCACCATTATCGTTTCAGACCCACCTCCCAACCCCGAGGGGACCCGACAGGCCCGAAGGAAT
AGAAGAAGAAGGTGGAGAGAGAGACAGAGACAGATCCATTCGATTAGTGAACGGATCGGCACTGCGTGCG
CCAATTCTGCAGACAAATGGCAGTATTCATCCACAATTTTAAAAGAAAAGGGGGGATTGGGGGGTACAGT
GCAGGGGAAAGAATAGTAGACATAATAGCAACAGACATACAAACTAAAGAATTACAAAAACAAATTACAA
AAATTCAAAATTTTCGGGTTTATTACAGGGACAGCAGAGATCCAGTTTGGTTAGTACCGGGCCCGCTCTA
GCCCTGCAGGAACTGTTTAAACTGTGAGGGCCTATTTCCCATGATTCCTTCATATTTGCATATACGATAC
AAGGCTGTTAGAGAGATAATTGGAATTAATTTGACTGTAAACACAAAGATATTAGTACAAAATACGTGAC
GTAGAAAGTAATAATTTCTTGGGTAGTTTGCAGTTTTAAAATTATGTTTTAAAATGGACTATCATATGCT
TACCGTAACTTGAAAGTATTTCGATTTCTTGGCTTTATATATCTTGTGGAAAGGACCAAACACCGCCGCT
GAGCTCGGTCAACCAGTTTAAGAGCTATGCTGGAAACAGCATAGCAAGTTTAAATAAGGCTAGTCCGTTA
TCAACTTGAAAAAGTGGCACCGAGTCGGTGCTTTTTTGTTTGGCGCGCCTATGGCTTAATTAACATGGCG
GCCGCATTCTACCGGGTAGGGGAGGCGCTTTTCCCAAGGCAGTCTGGAGCATGCGCTTTAGCAGCCCCGC
TGGGCACTTGGCGCTACACAAGTGGCCTCTGGCCTCGCACACATTCCACATCCACCGGTAGGCGCCAACC
GGCTCCGTTCTTTGGTGGCCCCTTCGCGCCACCTTCTACTCCTCCCCTAGTCAGGAAGTTCCCCCCCGCC
CCGCAGCTCGCGTCGTGCAGGACGTGACAAATGGAAGTAGCACGTCTCACTAGTCTCGTGCAGATGGACA
GCACCGCTGAGCAATGGAAGCGGGTAGGCCTTTGGGGCAGCGGCCAATAGCAGCTTTGCTCCTTCGCTTT
CTGGGCTCAGAGGCTGGGAAGGGGTGGGTCCGGGGGCGGGCTCAGGGGCGGGCTCAGGGGCGGGGCGGGC
GCCCGAAGGTCCTCCGGAGGCCCGGCATTCTGCACGCTTCAAAAGCGCACGTCTGCCGCGCTGTTCTCCT
CTTCCTCATCTCCGGGACCCGGGATGCCCAAGAAGAAGAGGAAGGTGTCCAATTTACTGACCGTACACCA
AAATTTGCCTGCATTACCGGTCGATGCAACGAGTGATGAGGTTCGCAAGAACCTGATGGACATGTTCAGG
GATCGCCAGGCGTTTTCTGAGCATACCTGGAAAATGCTTCTGTCCGTTTGCCGGTCGTGGGCGGCATGGT
GCAAGTTGAATAACCGGAAATGGTTTCCCGCAGAACCTGAAGATGTTCGCGATTATCTTCTATATCTTCA
GGCGCGCGGTCTGGCAGTAAAAACTATCCAGCAACATTTGGGCCAGCTAAACATGCTTCATCGTCGGTCC
GGGCTGCCACGACCAAGTGACAGCAATGCTGTTTCACTGGTTATGCGGCGGATCCGAAAAGAAAACGTTG
ATGCCGGTGAACGTGCAAAACAGGCTCTAGCGTTCGAACGCACTGATTTCGACCAGGTTCGTTCACTCAT
GGAAAATAGCGATCGCTGCCAGGATATACGTAATCTGGCATTTCTGGGGATTGCTTATAACACCCTGTTA
CGTATAGCCGAAATTGCCAGGATCAGGGTTAAAGATATCTCACGTACTGACGGTGGGAGAATGTTAATCC
ATATTGGCAGAACGAAAACGCTGGTTAGCACCGCAGGTGTAGAGAAGGCACTTAGCCTGGGGGTAACTAA
ACTGGTCGAGCGATGGATTTCCGTCTCTGGTGTAGCTGATGATCCGAATAACTACCTGTTTTGCCGGGTC
AGAAAAAATGGTGTTGCCGCGCCATCTGCCACCAGCCAGCTATCAACTCGCGCCCTGGAAGGGATTTTTG
AAGCAACTCATCGATTGATTTACGGCGCTAAGGATGACTCTGGTCAGAGATACCTGGCCTGGTCTGGACA
CAGTGCCCGTGTCGGAGCCGCGCGAGATATGGCCCGCGCTGGAGTTTCAATACCGGAGATCATGCAAGCT
GGTGGCTGGACCAATGTAAATATTGTCATGAACTATATCCGTAACCTGGATAGTGAAACAGGGGCAATGG
TGCGCCTGCTGGAAGATGGCGATTAGCCATGTTTAAGGGTTCCGGTTCCACTAGGTACAATTCGATATCA
AGCTTATCGATAATCAACCTCTGGATTACAAAATTTGTGAAAGATTGACTGGTATTCTTAACTATGTTGC
TCCTTTTACGCTATGTGGATACGCTGCTTTAATGCCTTTGTATCATGCTATTGCTTCCCGTATGGCTTTC
ATTTTCTCCTCCTTGTATAAATCCTGGTTGCTGTCTCTTTATGAGGAGTTGTGGCCCGTTGTCAGGCAAC
GTGGCGTGGTGTGCACTGTGTTTGCTGACGCAACCCCCACTGGTTGGGGCATTGCCACCACCTGTCAGCT
CCTTTCCGGGACTTTCGCTTTCCCCCTCCCTATTGCCACGGCGGAACTCATCGCCGCCTGCCTTGCCCGC
TGCTGGACAGGGGCTCGGCTGTTGGGCACTGACAATTCCGTGGTGTTGTCGGGGAAATCATCGTCCTTTC
CTTGGCTGCTCGCCTGTGTTGCCACCTGGATTCTGCGCGGGACGTCCTTCTGCTACGTCCCTTCGGCCCT
CAATCCAGCGGACCTTCCTTCCCGCGGCCTGCTGCCGGCTCTGCGGCCTCTTCCGCGTCTTCGCCTTCGC
CCTCAGACGAGTCGGATCTCCCTTTGGGCCGCCTCCCCGCATCGATACCGTCGACCTCGATCGAGACCTA
GAAAAACATGGAGCAATCACAAGTAGCAATACAGCAGCTACCAATGCTGATTGTGCCTGGCTAGAAGCAC
AAGAGGAGGAGGAGGTGGGTTTTCCAGTCACACCTCAGGTACCTTTAAGACCAATGACTTACAAGGCAGC
TGTAGATCTTAGCCACTTTTTAAAAGAAAAGGGGGGACTGGAAGGGCTAATTCACTCCCAACGAAGACAA
GATATCCTTGATCTGTGGATCTACCACACACAAGGCTACTTCCCTGATTGGCAGAACTACACACCAGGGC
CAGGGATCAGATATCCACTGACCTTTGGATGGTGCTACAAGCTAGTACCAGTTGAGCAAGAGAAGGTAGA
AGAAGCCAATGAAGGAGAGAACACCCGCTTGTTACACCCTGTGAGCCTGCATGGGATGGATGACCCGGAG
AGAGAAGTATTAGAGTGGAGGTTTGACAGCCGCCTAGCATTTCATCACATGGCCCGAGAGCTGCATCCGG
ACTGTACTGGGTCTCTCTGGTTAGACCAGATCTGAGCCTGGGAGCTCTCTGGCTAACTAGGGAACCCACT
GCTTAAGCCTCAATAAAGCTTGCCTTGAGTGCTTCAAGTAGTGTGTGCCCGTCTGTTGTGTGACTCTGGT
AACTAGAGATCCCTCAGACCCTTTTAGTCAGTGTGGAAAATCTCTAGCAGCATGTGAGCAAAAGGCCAGC
AAAAGGCCAGGAACCGTAAAAAGGCCGCGTTGCTGGCGTTTTTCCATAGGCTCCGCCCCCCTGACGAGCA
TCACAAAAATCGACGCTCAAGTCAGAGGTGGCGAAACCCGACAGGACTATAAAGATACCAGGCGTTTCCC
CCTGGAAGCTCCCTCGTGCGCTCTCCTGTTCCGACCCTGCCGCTTACCGGATACCTGTCCGCCTTTCTCC
CTTCGGGAAGCGTGGCGCTTTCTCATAGCTCACGCTGTAGGTATCTCAGTTCGGTGTAGGTCGTTCGCTC
CAAGCTGGGCTGTGTGCACGAACCCCCCGTTCAGCCCGACCGCTGCGCCTTATCCGGTAACTATCGTCTT
GAGTCCAACCCGGTAAGACACGACTTATCGCCACTGGCAGCAGCCACTGGTAACAGGATTAGCAGAGCGA
GGTATGTAGGCGGTGCTACAGAGTTCTTGAAGTGGTGGCCTAACTACGGCTACACTAGAAGAACAGTATT
TGGTATCTGCGCTCTGCTGAAGCCAGTTACCTTCGGAAAAAGAGTTGGTAGCTCTTGATCCGGCAAACAA
ACCACCGCTGGTAGCGGTGGTTTTTTTGTTTGCAAGCAGCAGATTACGCGCAGAAAAAAAGGATCTCAAG
AAGATCCTTTGATCTTTTCTACGGGGTCTGACGCTCAGTGGAACGAAAACTCACGTTAAGGGATTTTGGT
CATGAGATTATCAAAAAGGATCTTCACCTAGATCCTTTTAAATTAAAAATGAAGTTTTAAATCAATCTAA
AGTATATATGAGTAAACTTGGTCTGACAGTTACCAATGCTTAATCAGTGAGGCACCTATCTCAGCGATCT
GTCTATTTCGTTCATCCATAGTTGCCTGACTCCCCGTCGTGTAGATAACTACGATACGGGAGGGCTTACC
ATCTGGCCCCAGTGCTGCAATGATACCGCGAGACCCACGCTCACCGGCTCCAGATTTATCAGCAATAAAC
CAGCCAGCCGGAAGGGCCGAGCGCAGAAGTGGTCCTGCAACTTTATCCGCCTCCATCCAGTCTATTAATT
GTTGCCGGGAAGCTAGAGTAAGTAGTTCGCCAGTTAATAGTTTGCGCAACGTTGTTGCCATTGCTACAGG
CATCGTGGTGTCACGCTCGTCGTTTGGTATGGCTTCATTCAGCTCCGGTTCCCAACGATCAAGGCGAGTT
ACATGATCCCCCATGTTGTGCAAAAAAGCGGTTAGCTCCTTCGGTCCTCCGATCGTTGTCAGAAGTAAGT
TGGCCGCAGTGTTATCACTCATGGTTATGGCAGCACTGCATAATTCTCTTACTGTCATGCCATCCGTAAG
ATGCTTTTCTGTGACTGGTGAGTACTCAACCAAGTCATTCTGAGAATAGTGTATGCGGCGACCGAGTTGC
TCTTGCCCGGCGTCAATACGGGATAATACCGCGCCACATAGCAGAACTTTAAAAGTGCTCATCATTGGAA
AACGTTCTTCGGGGCGAAAACTCTCAAGGATCTTACCGCTGTTGAGATCCAGTTCGATGTAACCCACTCG
TGCACCCAACTGATCTTCAGCATCTTTTACTTTCACCAGCGTTTCTGGGTGAGCAAAAACAGGAAGGCAA
AATGCCGCAAAAAAGGGAATAAGGGCGACACGGAAATGTTGAATACTCATACTCTTCCTTTTTCAATATT
ATTGAAGCATTTATCAGGGTTATTGTCTCATGAGCGGATACATATTTGAATGTATTTAGAAAAATAAACA
AATAGGGGTTCCGCGCACATTTCCCCGAAAAGTGCCACCTGACGTCGACGGATCGGGAGATCTCCCGATC
CCCTATGGTGCACTCTCAGTACAATCTGCTCTGATGCCGCATAGTTAAGCCAGTATCTGCTCCCTGCTTG
TGTGTTGGAGGTCGCTGAGTAGTGCGCGAGCAAAATTTAAGCTACAACAAGGCAAGGCTTGACCGACAAT
TGCATGAAGAATCTGCTTAGGGTTAGGCGTTTTGCGCTGCTTCGCGATGTACGGGCCAGATATACGCGTT
Features (pLannotate 1.2.2; 21 found; start..end, strand, type, name):
      1..380     +  enhancer       CMV enhancer: human cytomegalovirus immediate early enhancer
    381..580     +  promoter       CMV promoter: human cytomegalovirus (CMV) immediate early promoter
    598..778     +  LTR            5' LTR (truncated): truncated 5' long terminal repeat (LTR) from HIV-1
    825..950     +  misc_feature   HIV-1 Ψ: packaging signal of human immunodeficiency virus type 1
    934..1272    +  CDS            HIV-1 gag (fragment): gag protein from human immunodeficiency virus 1; gag
   1447..1680    +  misc_feature   RRE: The Rev response element (RRE) of HIV-1 allows for Rev-dependent mRNA export from the nucleus to the cytoplasm.
   2057..2157    +  CDS            Rev (fragment): human immunodeficiency virus 1 (HIV-1) Rev protein; rev; enhances nuclear export of unspliced and incompletely spliced viral mRNAs
   2207..2324    +  misc_feature   cPPT/CTS: central polypurine tract and central termination sequence of HIV-1
   2406..2646    +  promoter       U6 promoter: RNA polymerase III promoter for human U6 snRNA
   2694..2761    +  misc_RNA       tracrRNA (fragment): trans-activating CRISPR RNA for the Streptococcus pyogenes CRISPR/Cas9 system
   2814..3306    +  promoter       PGK promoter: mouse phosphoglycerate kinase 1 promoter
   3336..4366    +  CDS            Cre (fragment): site-specific recombinase Cre is a site-specific recombinase from bacteriophage P1. Recombination occurs at loxP sequences.
   4399..4422    +  misc_feature   MCS (fragment): pBluescript multiple cloning site
   4422..5010    +  misc_feature   WPRE: woodchuck hepatitis virus posttranscriptional regulatory element
   5011..5030    +  misc_feature   MCS (fragment): pBluescript multiple cloning site
   5032..5532    +  CDS            nef (fragment): NEF_HV1LA - Experimental evidence at protein level: Swiss-Prot protein existence level 1. Extracellular Nef protein targets CD4(+) T-lymphocytes for apoptosis by interacting with CXCR4 surface receptors. From Human immunodeficiency virus type 1 group M subtype B (isolate Lai) (HIV-1).
   5539..5719    +  LTR            5' LTR (truncated): truncated 5' long terminal repeat (LTR) from HIV-1
   5781..6369    -  rep_origin     ori: high-copy-number ColE1/pMB1/pBR322/pUC origin of replication
   6540..7400    -  CDS            AmpR: β-lactamase; bla; confers resistance to ampicillin, carbenicillin, and related antibiotics
   7401..7505    -  promoter       AmpR promoter: bla
   7564..7616    -  misc_feature   bom (fragment): basis of mobility region from pBR322
