[The description below was written by a language model from this plasmid's Addgene catalogue record and pLannotate feature annotations shown in this document.]
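Description:
Lenti-sgErich3#2/Cre is an HIV-1-derived lentiviral transfer plasmid built on the pLL3.3 backbone (7,770 nt in the sequenced record). It delivers Cre recombinase and a single CRISPR guide RNA to mammalian cells. In bacteria it is maintained through a high-copy ColE1/pUC-type origin and selected with ampicillin via the β-lactamase gene. The viral portion begins with a CMV enhancer/promoter fused to a truncated 5' LTR, which drives transcription of the viral genomic RNA in packaging cells. This is followed by the Ψ packaging signal with a gag fragment, the Rev response element for Rev-dependent nuclear export, and the cPPT/CTS. A WPRE downstream of the payload enhances transcript expression. The cassette ends with a nef fragment and a second LTR element, which the annotation also labels as truncated.

The payload consists of two independent expression units. A human U6 RNA polymerase III promoter drives a 20-nt spacer targeting the mouse Erich3 gene, the second guide against this gene as its name indicates. The spacer is joined to a Streptococcus pyogenes Cas9 guide scaffold, annotated as a tracrRNA fragment. Downstream, the mouse PGK promoter drives Cre. No Cas9 coding sequence is annotated, so the nuclease must come from the recipient cells or animal. No mammalian drug-selection marker or fluorescent reporter is annotated either. The associated study describes a multiplexed in vivo screen for driver genes in small cell lung cancer. This fits use in mice carrying loxP-controlled alleles, where Cre recombines those alleles while the sgRNA directs disruption of Erich3 in the same transduced cells, although the record does not specify the mouse model.
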