Addgene plasmid #193212: Lenti-sgErich3#2/Cre
Purpose: Lentiviral vector expressing Cre recombinase (driven by mPGK promoter) and an sgRNA against the mouse Erich3 gene
Depositing lab: Julien Sage. Depositing organization: Stanford University. Publication: A multiplexed in vivo approach to identify driver genes in small cell lung cancer. Lee MC, Cai H, Murray CW, Li C, Shue YT, Andrejka L, He AL, Holzem AME, Drainas AP, Ko JH, Coles GL, Kong C, Zhu S, Zhu C, Wang J, van de Rijn M, Petrov DA, Winslow MM, Sage J. Cell Rep. 2023 Jan 13;42(1):111990. doi: 10.1016/j.celrep.2023.111990. PubMed 36640300.
Backbone
  Vector backbone: pLL3.3
  Vector type: Mammalian Expression, Lentiviral, CRISPR
Growth in bacteria
  Bacterial resistance: Ampicillin, 100 μg/mL
  Growth temperature: 37°C
  Growth strain: NEB Stable
  Copy number: High Copy
Gene/Insert
  Gene/Insert name: sgErich3#2
  gRNA/shRNA sequence: CCGCTGAGCTCGGTCAACCA
  Species: M. musculus (mouse)
  Insert size (bp): 20
  Entrez Gene: 4922501L14Rik (a.k.a. Gm133, AI596448, MGC169860, MGC175727, 1700013E18Rik, 5031409G23Rik)
  Promoter: U6
  Cloning method: Restriction Enzyme; 5′ cloning site Unknown (unknown if destroyed); 3′ cloning site Unknown (unknown if destroyed)
Terms and licenses: Academic/Nonprofit Terms; Industry Terms: Not Available to Industry
Depositor comments: Please visit https://www.biorxiv.org/content/10.1101/2022.03.28.485708v1 for bioRxiv preprint.
How to cite: Lenti-sgErich3#2/Cre was a gift from Julien Sage (Addgene plasmid # 193212 ; http://n2t.net/addgene:193212 ; RRID:Addgene_193212)
